Addgene plasmid #63004: pPyCAG-Nanog(K151A)-IP
Purpose: Expresses Mouse Nanog K151A Mutants. It is modified from pPyCAG-Nanog-IP (Addgene Plasmid #13838).
Depositing lab: Shinya Yamanaka. Depositing organization: J. David Gladstone Institutes.
Backbone
  Vector backbone: pPyCAG-Nanog-IP
  Backbone manufacturer: Shinya Yamanaka
  Backbone size w/o insert (bp): 6378
  Total vector size (bp): 7359
  Vector type: Mammalian Expression
  Selectable markers: Puromycin
Growth in bacteria
  Bacterial resistance: Ampicillin, 100 μg/mL
  Growth temperature: 37°C
  Growth strain: DH5alpha
  Copy number: High Copy
Gene/Insert
  Gene/Insert name: Mouse Nanog K151A Mutant
  Species: M. musculus (mouse)
  Insert size (bp): 918
  Mutation: Changed Lysine 151 (152 AA in Mouse Protein) to Alanine
  Entrez Gene: Nanog (a.k.a. 2410002E02Rik, ENK, Stm1, ecat4)
Resource information
  A portion of this plasmid was derived from a plasmid made by: pPyCAG-Nanog-IP (Addgene # 13838)
Terms and licenses: Academic/Nonprofit Terms; Industry Terms: Not Available to Industry
How to cite: pPyCAG-Nanog(K151A)-IP was a gift from Shinya Yamanaka (Addgene plasmid # 63004 ; http://n2t.net/addgene:63004 ; RRID:Addgene_63004)
