[The description below was written by a language model from this plasmid's Addgene catalogue record and pLannotate feature annotations shown in this document.]
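Description:
pPyCAG-Nanog(K151A)-IP is a 7,359 bp mammalian expression plasmid that drives a point-mutant form of mouse Nanog. It was derived from the wild-type parent vector pPyCAG-Nanog-IP. In bacteria it is maintained through a high-copy ColE1/pUC-type origin and selected with ampicillin via the β-lactamase gene. The backbone also carries an SV40 origin of replication, additional SV40 poly(A) signals, and short remnants of lac promoter/operator and lacI sequences that appear to be cloning leftovers. The "Py" in the name suggests a polyoma-origin design for episomal maintenance, but no polyoma element is annotated in the feature table, so this is not confirmed by the record.

The payload is a single bicistronic transcription unit. A CAG promoter, made up of the CMV immediate-early enhancer, the chicken β-actin promoter and a chimeric β-actin/β-globin intron, provides strong constitutive expression in many mammalian cell types. Downstream lies the Nanog coding sequence of about 0.9 kb. It is flanked by attB1 and attB2 sites, which indicates that it was introduced by Gateway recombination. The mutation replaces lysine 151 with alanine, and the record notes that this residue corresponds to position 152 in the mouse protein numbering. No epitope tag is annotated. An EMCV IRES follows the insert and allows translation of puromycin N-acetyltransferase from the same mRNA, which ends at a bovine growth hormone poly(A) signal. Because the two coding regions share one transcript, puromycin selection enriches for cells that also express the Nanog mutant.

Nanog is a transcription regulator that supports self-renewal and pluripotency of embryonic stem cells. The construct is therefore suited to comparing the K151A variant with wild-type Nanog in mammalian cells, although the record does not state the specific functional consequence of the mutation.
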