Features (pLannotate 1.2.2; 22 found; start..end, strand, type, name):
    576..710     +  polyA_signal   SV40 poly(A) signal: SV40 polyadenylation signal
    724..1103    +  enhancer       CMV enhancer: human cytomegalovirus immediate early enhancer
   1105..1382    +  promoter       chicken β-actin promoter: No description available
   1383..2399    +  intron         chimeric intron: chimera between introns from chicken β-actin and rabbit β-globin
   2437..2461    +  protein_bind   attB1: mutant version of attB; recombination site for the Gateway® BP reaction BP Clonase™
   2467..3381    +  CDS            Nanog: NANOG_MOUSE - Also known as Ecat4, Enk. Experimental evidence at protein level: Swiss-Prot protein existence level 1. Transcription regulator involved in inner cell mass and embryonic stem (ES) cells proliferation and self-renewal (PubMed:25825768). Imposes pluripotency on ES cells and prevents their differentiation towards extraembryonic endoderm and trophectoderm lineages. Blocks bone morphogenetic protein-induced mesoderm differentiation of ES cells by physically interacting with SMAD1 and interfering with the recruitment of coactivators to the active SMAD transcriptional complexes. Acts as
   3390..3414    -  protein_bind   attB2: mutant version of attB; recombination site for the Gateway® BP reaction BP Clonase™
   3543..4005    +  misc_feature   IRES: internal ribosome entry site (IRES) of the encephalomyocarditis virus (EMCV)
   4019..4618    +  CDS            PuroR: puromycin N-acetyltransferase; pac from Streptomyces alboniger; confers resistance to puromycin
   4705..4929    +  polyA_signal   bGH poly(A) signal: bovine growth hormone polyadenylation signal
   4933..4949    +  promoter       SV40 promoter (fragment): SV40 enhancer and early promoter
   5000..5016    -  protein_bind   lac operator: The lac repressor binds to the lac operator to inhibit transcription in E. coli. This inhibition can be relieved by adding lactose or isopropyl-β-D-thiogalactopyranoside (IPTG). lac repressor encoded by lacI
   5024..5054    -  promoter       lac promoter: promoter for the E. coli lac operon
   5069..5090    -  protein_bind   CAP binding site: CAP binding activates transcription in the presence of cAMP. E. coli catabolite activator protein
   5103..5142    -  CDS            lacI (fragment): lac repressor; lacI; The lac repressor binds to the lac operator to inhibit transcription in E. coli. This inhibition can be relieved by adding lactose or isopropyl-β-D-thiogalactopyranoside (IPTG).
   5149..5171    +  promoter       SV40 promoter (fragment): SV40 enhancer and early promoter
   5195..5330    +  rep_origin     SV40 ori: SV40 origin of replication
   5350..5484    +  polyA_signal   SV40 poly(A) signal: SV40 polyadenylation signal
   5486..5540    -  CDS            lacI (fragment): lac repressor; lacI; The lac repressor binds to the lac operator to inhibit transcription in E. coli. This inhibition can be relieved by adding lactose or isopropyl-β-D-thiogalactopyranoside (IPTG).
   5723..6311    -  rep_origin     ori: high-copy-number ColE1/pMB1/pBR322/pUC origin of replication
   6482..7342    -  CDS            AmpR: β-lactamase; bla; confers resistance to ampicillin, carbenicillin, and related antibiotics
   7343..7359    -  promoter       AmpR promoter (fragment): bla
>Addgene plasmid #63004 | pPyCAG-Nanog(K151A)-IP | depositor full sequence | sequence record 104611 | pPyCAG-Nanog(K151A)-IP sequence 7359 bps
GACCGCTTTGGAAAAACAAAGACTGTATTTCCTGGAAATTAATGTTTATTCAATAAACTGTGTATTCAGC
TATATTCACATAGTGGTGAGGCTGAAATGAGGCGGGAAGAGGCGGTTGGGGCTTAATTATATCAATTTGG
GTGGCCCCACAGCGCCTCCAAGGCGCCAGTCCTGTTTTGACAAGTTGCCTCTGGAAGCCTCTCTTCTTTT
TCTCCAGAGTAAGCGGAGGCCAGGGGCCCCCGGCCTCTGCTTAATACTAAAAAAAACAGCTGTTGTCATA
GTAATGATTGGGTGGAAACATTCCAGGCCTGGGTGGAGAGGCTTTTTGCTTCCTCTTGCAAAACCACACT
GACATTCCAGGCCTGGGTGGAGAGGCTTTTTGCTTCCTCTTGCAAAACCACACTGCCCTCTGGAGGGCAG
TTGCCTAGCAACTAATTAAAAGAGGATGTCGCACGGCCAGCTGCGGTCAGTTAGTCACTTCCTGCTTAAC
TGACTTGACATTTTCTATTTTAAGAGTCGGGAGGAAAATTACTGTGTTGGAGGCCCTCCGCCATCTTCTG
AAGCTGAATCGAATTAACTTGTTTATTGCAGCTTATAATGGTTACAAATAAAGCAATAGCATCACAAATT
TCACAAATAAAGCATTTTTTTCACTGCATTCTAGTTGTGGTTTGTCCAAACTCATCAATGTATCTTATCA
TGTCTGGATCTGATATCATCGTCGACATTGATTATTGACTAGTTATTAATAGTAATCAATTACGGGGTCA
TTAGTTCATAGCCCATATATGGAGTTCCGCGTTACATAACTTACGGTAAATGGCCCGCCTGGCTGACCGC
CCAACGACCCCCGCCCATTGACGTCAATAATGACGTATGTTCCCATAGTAACGCCAATAGGGACTTTCCA
TTGACGTCAATGGGTGGAGTATTTACGGTAAACTGCCCACTTGGCAGTACATCAAGTGTATCATATGCCA
AGTACGCCCCCTATTGACGTCAATGACGGTAAATGGCCCGCCTGGCATTATGCCCAGTACATGACCTTAT
GGGACTTTCCTACTTGGCAGTACATCTACGTATTAGTCATCGCTATTACCATGGTCGAGGTGAGCCCCAC
GTTCTGCTTCACTCTCCCCATCTCCCCCCCCTCCCCACCCCCAATTTTGTATTTATTTATTTTTTAATTA
TTTTGTGCAGCGATGGGGGCGGGGGGGGGGGGGGGGCGCGCGCCAGGCGGGGCGGGGCGGGGCGAGGGGC
GGGGCGGGGCGAGGCGGAGAGGTGCGGCGGCAGCCAATCAGAGCGGCGCGCTCCGAAAGTTTCCTTTTAT
GGCGAGGCGGCGGCGGCGGCGGCCCTATAAAAAGCGAAGCGCGCGGCGGGCGGGAGTCGCTGCGCGCTGC
CTTCGCCCCGTGCCCCGCTCCGCCGCCGCCTCGCGCCGCCCGCCCCGGCTCTGACTGACCGCGTTACTCC
CACAGGTGAGCGGGCGGGACGGCCCTTCTCCTCCGGGCTGTAATTAGCGCTTGGTTTAATGACGGCTTGT
TTCTTTTCTGTGGCTGCGTGAAAGCCTTGAGGGGCTCCGGGAGGGCCCTTTGTGCGGGGGGAGCGGCTCG
GGGGGTGCGTGCGTGTGTGTGTGCGTGGGGAGCGCCGCGTGCGGCTCCGCGCTGCCCGGCGGCTGTGAGC
GCTGCGGGCGCGGCGCGGGGCTTTGTGCGCTCCGCAGTGTGCGCGAGGGGAGCGCGGCCGGGGGCGGTGC
CCCGCGGTGCGGGGGGGGCTGCGAGGGGAACAAAGGCTGCGTGCGGGGTGTGTGCGTGGGGGGGTGAGCA
GGGGGTGTGGGCGCGTCGGTCGGGCTGCAACCCCCCCTGCACCCCCCTCCCCGAGTTGCTGAGCACGGCC
CGGCTTCGGGTGCGGGGCTCCGTACGGGGCGTGGCGCGGGGCTCGCCGTGCCGGGCGGGGGGTGGCGGCA
GGTGGGGGTGCCGGGCGGGGCGGGGCCGCCTCGGGCCGGGGAGGGCTCGGGGGAGGGGCGCGGCGGCCCC
CGGAGCGCCGGCGGCTGTCGAGGCGCGGCGAGCCGCAGCCATTGCCTTTTATGGTAATCGTGCGAGAGGG
CGCAGGGACTTCCTTTGTCCCAAATCTGTGCGGAGCCGAAATCTGGGAGGCGCCGCCGCACCCCCTCTAG
CGGGCGCGGGGCGAAGCGGTGCGGCGCCGGCAGGAAGGAAATGGGCGGGGAGGGCCTTCGTGCGTCGCCG
CGCCGCCGTCCCCTTCTCCCTCTCCAGCCTCGGGGCTGTCCGCGGGGGGACGGCTGCCTTCGGGGGGGAC
GGGGCAGGGCGGGGTTCGGCTTCTGGCGTGTGACCGGCGGCTCTAGAGCCTCTGCTAACCATGTTCATGC
CTTCTTCTTTTTCNTACAGCTCCTGGGCAACGTGCTGGTTATTGTGCTGAATTATCACAAGTTTGTACAA
AAAAGCAGGCTCTGACATGAGTGTGGGTCTTCCTGGTCCCCACAGTTTGCCTAGTTCTGAGGAAGCATCG
AATTCTGGGAACGCCTCATCAATGCCTGCAGTTTTTCATCCCGAGAACTATTCTTGCTTACAAGGGTCTG
CTACTGAGATGCTCTGCACAGAGGCTGCCTCTCCTCGCCCTTCCTCTGAAGACCTGCCTCTTCAAGGCAG
CCCTGATTCTTCTACCAGTCCCAAACAAAAGCTCTCAAGTCCTGAGGCTGACAAGGGCCCTGAGGAGGAG
GAGAACAAGGTCCTTGCCAGGAAGCAGAAGATGCGGACTGTGTTCTCTCAGGCCCAGCTGTGTGCACTCA
AGGACAGGTTTCAGAAGCAGAAGTACCTCAGCCTCCAGCAGATGCAAGAACTCTCCTCCATTCTGAACCT
GAGCTATAAGCAGGTTAAGACCTGGTTTCAAAACCAAAGGATGAAGTGCGCGCGGTGGCAGAAAAACCAG
TGGTTGAAGACTAGCAATGGTCTGATTCAGAAGGGCTCAGCACCAGTGGAGTATCCCAGCATCCATTGCA
GCTATCCCCAGGGCTATCTGGTGAACGCATCTGGAAGCCTTTCCATGTGGGGCAGCCAGACTTGGACCAA
CCCAACTTGGAGCAGCCAGACCTGGACCAACCCAACTTGGAACAACCAGACCTGGACCAACCCAACTTGG
AGCAGCCAGGCCTGGACCGCTCAGTCCTGGAACGGCCAGCCTTGGAATGCTGCTCCGCTCCATAACTTCG
GGGAGGACTTTCTGCAGCCTTACGTACAGTTGCAGCAAAACTTCTCTGCCAGTGATTTGGAGGTGAATTT
GGAAGCCACTAGGGAAAGCCATGCGCATTTTAGCACCCCACAAGCCTTGGAATTATTCCTGAACTACTCT
GTGACTCCACCAGGTGAAATATGAGACTTACCCAGCTTTCTTGTACAAAGTGGTGATAATTCCGCCCCCC
CCCCCTCTCCCTCCCCCCCCCCTAACGTTACTGGCCGAAGCCGCTTGGAATAAGGCCGGTGTGCGTTTGT
CTATATGTTATTTTCCACCATATTGCCGTCTTTTGGCAATGTGAGGGCCCGGAAACCTGGCCCTGTCTTC
TTGACGAGCATTCCTAGGGGTCTTTCCCCTCTCGCCAAAGGAATGCAAGGTCTGTTGAATGTCGTGAAGG
AAGCAGTTCCTCTGGAAGCTTCTTGAAGACAAACAACGTCTGTAGCGACCCTTTGCAGGCAGCGGAACCC
CCCACCTGGCGACAGGTGCCTCTGCGGCCAAAAGCCACGTGTATAAGATACACCTGCAAAGGCGGCACAA
CCCCAGTGCCACGTTGTGAGTTGGATAGTTGTGGAAAGAGTCAAATGGCTCTCCTCAAGCGTATTCAACA
AGGGGCTGAAGGATGCCCAGAAGGTACCCCATTGTATGGGATCTGATCTGGGGCCTCGGTGCACATGCTT
TACATGTGTTTAGTCGAGGTTAAAAAAACGTCTAGGCCCCCCGAACCACGGGGACGTGGTTTTCCTTTGA
AAAACACGATGATAATATGGCCACAACCATGACCGAGTACAAGCCCACGGTGCGCCTCGCCACCCGCGAC
GACGTCCCCAGGGCCGTACGCACCCTCGCCGCCGCGTTCGCCGACTACCCCGCCACGCGCCACACCGTCG
ATCCGGACCGCCACATCGAGCGGGTCACCGAGCTGCAAGAACTCTTCCTCACGCGCGTCGGGCTCGACAT
CGGCAAGGTGTGGGTCGCGGACGACGGCGCCGCGGTGGCGGTCTGGACCACGCCGGAGAGCGTCGAAGCG
GGGGCGGTGTTCGCCGAGATCGGCCCGCGCATGGCCGAGTTGAGCGGTTCCCGGCTGGCCGCGCAGCAAC
AGATGGAAGGCCTCCTGGCGCCGCACCGGCCCAAGGAGCCCGCGTGGTTCCTGGCCACCGTCGGCGTCTC
GCCCGACCACCAGGGCAAGGGTCTGGGCAGCGCCGTCGTGCTCCCCGGAGTGGAGGCGGCCGAGCGCGCC
GGGGTGCCCGCCTTCCTGGAGACCTCCGCGCCCCGCAACCTCCCCTTCTACGAGCGGCTCGGCTTCACCG
TCACCGCCGACGTCGAGGTGCCCGAAGGACCGCGCACCTGGTGCATGACCCGCAAGCCCGGTGCCTGACG
CCCGCCCCACGACCCGCAGCGCCCGACCGAAAGGAGCGCACGACCCCATGCATCGATGATCTAGAGCTCG
CTGATCAGCCTCGACTGTGCCTTCTAGTTGCCAGCCATCTGTTGTTTGCCCCTCCCCCGTGCCTTCCTTG
ACCCTGGAAGGTGCCACTCCCACTGTCCTTTCCTAATAAAATGAGGAAATTGCATCGCATTGTCTGAGTA
GGTGTCATTCTATTCTGGGGGGTGGGGTGGGGCAGGACAGCAAGGGGGAGGATTGGGAAGACAATAGCAG
GCATGCTGGGGATGCGGTGGGCTCTATGGCTTCTGAGGCGGAAAGAACCTGCAGCCCAAGCTTGGCGTAA
TCATGGTCATAGCTGTTTCCTGTGTGAAATTGTTATCCGCTCACAATTCCACACAACATACGAGCCGGAA
GCATAAAGTGTAAAGCCTGGGGTGCCTAATGAGTGAGCTAACTCACATTAATTGCGTTGCGCTCACTGCC
CGCTTTCCAGTCGGGAAACCTGTCGTGCCAGCGGATCCGCATCTCAATTAGTCAGCAACCATAGTCCCGC
CCCTAACTCCGCCCATCCCGCCCCTAACTCCGCCCAGTTCCGCCCATTCTCCGCCCCATGGCTGACTAAT
TTTTTTTATTTATGCAGAGGCCGAGGCCGCCTCGGCCTCTGAGCTATTCCAGAAGTAGTGAGGAGGCTTT
TTTGGAGGCCTAGGCTTTTGCAAAAAGCTAACTTGTTTATTGCAGCTTATAATGGTTACAAATAAAGCAA
TAGCATCACAAATTTCACAAATAAAGCATTTTTTTCACTGCATTCTAGTTGTGGTTTGTCCAAACTCATC
AATGTATCTTATCATGTCTGGATCCGCTGCATTAATGAATCGGCCAACGCGCGGGGAGAGGCGGTTTGCG
TATTGGGCGCTCTTCCGCTTCCTCGCTCACTGACTCGCTGCGCTCGGTCGTTCGGCTGCGGCGAGCGGTA
TCAGCTCACTCAAAGGCGGTAATACGGTTATCCACAGAATCAGGGGATAACGCAGGAAAGAACATGTGAG
CAAAAGGCCAGCAAAAGGCCAGGAACCGTAAAAAGGCCGCGTTGCTGGCGTTTTTCCATAGGCTCCGCCC
CCCTGACGAGCATCACAAAAATCGACGCTCAAGTCAGAGGTGGCGAAACCCGACAGGACTATAAAGATAC
CAGGCGTTTCCCCCTGGAAGCTCCCTCGTGCGCTCTCCTGTTCCGACCCTGCCGCTTACCGGATACCTGT
CCGCCTTTCTCCCTTCGGGAAGCGTGGCGCTTTCTCATAGCTCACGCTGTAGGTATCTCAGTTCGGTGTA
GGTCGTTCGCTCCAAGCTGGGCTGTGTGCACGAACCCCCCGTTCAGCCCGACCGCTGCGCCTTATCCGGT
AACTATCGTCTTGAGTCCAACCCGGTAAGACACGACTTATCGCCACTGGCAGCAGCCACTGGTAACAGGA
TTAGCAGAGCGAGGTATGTAGGCGGTGCTACAGAGTTCTTGAAGTGGTGGCCTAACTACGGCTACACTAG
AAGAACAGTATTTGGTATCTGCGCTCTGCTGAAGCCAGTTACCTTCGGAAAAAGAGTTGGTAGCTCTTGA
TCCGGCAAACAAACCACCGCTGGTAGCGGTGGTTTTTTTGTTTGCAAGCAGCAGATTACGCGCAGAAAAA
AAGGATCTCAAGAAGATCCTTTGATCTTTTCTACGGGGTCTGACGCTCAGTGGAACGAAAACTCACGTTA
AGGGATTTTGGTCATGAGATTATCAAAAAGGATCTTCACCTAGATCCTTTTAAATTAAAAATGAAGTTTT
AAATCAATCTAAAGTATATATGAGTAAACTTGGTCTGACAGTTACCAATGCTTAATCAGTGAGGCACCTA
TCTCAGCGATCTGTCTATTTCGTTCATCCATAGTTGCCTGACTCCCCGTCGTGTAGATAACTACGATACG
GGAGGGCTTACCATCTGGCCCCAGTGCTGCAATGATACCGCGAGACCCACGCTCACCGGCTCCAGATTTA
TCAGCAATAAACCAGCCAGCCGGAAGGGCCGAGCGCAGAAGTGGTCCTGCAACTTTATCCGCCTCCATCC
AGTCTATTAATTGTTGCCGGGAAGCTAGAGTAAGTAGTTCGCCAGTTAATAGTTTGCGCAACGTTGTTGC
CATTGCTACAGGCATCGTGGTGTCACGCTCGTCGTTTGGTATGGCTTCATTCAGCTCCGGTTCCCAACGA
TCAAGGCGAGTTACATGATCCCCCATGTTGTGCAAAAAAGCGGTTAGCTCCTTCGGTCCTCCGATCGTTG
TCAGAAGTAAGTTGGCCGCAGTGTTATCACTCATGGTTATGGCAGCACTGCATAATTCTCTTACTGTCAT
GCCATCCGTAAGATGCTTTTCTGTGACTGGTGAGTACTCAACCAAGTCATTCTGAGAATAGTGTATGCGG
CGACCGAGTTGCTCTTGCCCGGCGTCAATACGGGATAATACCGCGCCACATAGCAGAACTTTAAAAGTGC
TCATCATTGGAAAACGTTCTTCGGGGCGAAAACTCTCAAGGATCTTACCGCTGTTGAGATCCAGTTCGAT
GTAACCCACTCGTGCACCCAACTGATCTTCAGCATCTTTTACTTTCACCAGCGTTTCTGGGTGAGCAAAA
ACAGGAAGGCAAAATGCCGCAAAAAAGGGAATAAGGGCGACACGGAAATGTTGAATACTCATACTCTTCC
TTTTTCAAT
