>Addgene plasmid #63004 | pPyCAG-Nanog(K151A)-IP | addgene partial sequence | sequence record 108097 | pCAG-F 5'-GCAACGTGCTGGTTATTGTG-3'
GAATTATCACAAGTTTGTACAAAAAAGCAGGCTCTGACATGAGTGTGGGTCTTCCTGGTCCCCACAGTTT
GCCTAGTTCTGAGGAAGCATCGAATTCTGGGAACGCCTCATCAATGCCTGCAGTTTTTCATCCCGAGAAC
TATTCTTGCTTACAAGGGTCTGCTACTGAGATGCTCTGCACAGAGGCTGCCTCTCCTCGCCCTTCCTCTG
AAGACCTGCCTCTTCAAGGCAGCCCTGATTCTTCTACCAGTCCCAAACAAAAGCTCTCAAGTCCTGAGGC
TGACAAGGGCCCTGAGGAGGAGGAGAACAAGGTCCTTGCCAGGAAGCAGAAGATGCGGACTGTGTTCTCT
CAGGCCCAGCTGTGTGCACTCAAGGACAGGTTTCAGAAGCAGAAGTACCTCAGCCTCCAGCAGATGCAAG
AACTCTCCTCCATTCTGAACCTGAGCTATAAGCAGGTTAAGACCTGGTTTCAAAACCAAAGGATGAAGTG
CGCGCGGTGGCAGAAAAACCAGTGGTTGAAGACTAGCAATGGTCTGATTCAGAAGGGCTCAGCACCAGTG
GAGTATCCCAGCATCCATTGCAGCTATCCCCAGGGCTATCTGGTGAACGCATCTGGAAGCCTTTCCATGT
GGGGCAGCCAGACTTGGACCAACCCAACTTGGAGCAGCCAGACCTGGACCAACCCAACTTGGAACAACCA
GACCTGGACCAACCCAACTTGGAGCAGCCAGGCCTGGACCGCTCAGTCCTGGAACGGCCAGCCTTGGAAT
GCTGCTCCGCTCCATAACTTCGGGGAGGACTTTCTGCAGCCTTACGTACAGTTGCAGCAAAACTTCTCTG
CCAGTGATTTGGAGGTGAATTTGGAAGCCACTAGGGAAAGCCATGCGCATTTTAGCACCCCACAAGCCTT
GGAATTATTCCTGAACTACTCTGTGACTCCACCAGGTGAAATATGAGACTTACCCAGCTTTCTTGTACAA
AGTGGTGATAATTCCG
