>Addgene plasmid #63004 | pPyCAG-Nanog(K151A)-IP | addgene partial sequence | sequence record 108099 | pCDH-rev 5'-GCATTCCTTTGGCGAGAG-3'
GCTCGTCAAGAAGACAGGGCCAGGTTTCCGGGCCCTCACATTGCCAAAAGACGGCAATATGGTGGAAAAT
AACATATAGACAAACGCACACCGGCCTTATTCCAAGCGGCTTCGGCCAGTAACGTTAGGGGGGGGGGAGG
GAGAGGGGGGGGGGG
